>Addgene plasmid #136325 | EGFP-Mm_MyoGEF(WT) | addgene full sequence | sequence record 268880 | Addgene NGS Result
GACGGATCGGGAGATCTCCCGATCCCCTATGGTGCACTCTCAGTACAATCTGCTCTGATGCCGCATAGTT
AAGCCAGTATCTGCTCCCTGCTTGTGTGTTGGAGGTCGCTGAGTAGTGCGCGAGCAAAATTTAAGCTACA
ACAAGGCAAGGCTTGACCGACAATTGCATGAAGAATCTGCTTAGGGTTAGGCGTTTTGCGCTGCTTCGCG
ATGTACGGGCCAGATATACGCGTTGACATTGATTATTGACTAGTTATTAATAGTAATCAATTACGGGGTC
ATTAGTTCATAGCCCATATATGGAGTTCCGCGTTACATAACTTACGGTAAATGGCCCGCCTGGCTGACCG
CCCAACGACCCCCGCCCATTGACGTCAATAATGACGTATGTTCCCATAGTAACGCCAATAGGGACTTTCC
ATTGACGTCAATGGGTGGAGTATTTACGGTAAACTGCCCACTTGGCAGTACATCAAGTGTATCATATGCC
AAGTACGCCCCCTATTGACGTCAATGACGGTAAATGGCCCGCCTGGCATTATGCCCAGTACATGACCTTA
TGGGACTTTCCTACTTGGCAGTACATCTACGTATTAGTCATCGCTATTACCATGGTGATGCGGTTTTGGC
AGTACATCAATGGGCGTGGATAGCGGTTTGACTCACGGGGATTTCCAAGTCTCCACCCCATTGACGTCAA
TGGGAGTTTGTTTTGGCACCAAAATCAACGGGACTTTCCAAAATGTCGTAACAACTCCGCCCCATTGACG
CAAATGGGCGGTAGGCGTGTACGGTGGGAGGTCTATATAAGCAGAGCTCTCTGGCTAACTAGAGAACCCA
CTGCTTACTGGCTTATCGAAATTAATACGACTCACTATAGGGAGACCCAAGCTGGCTAGCGTTTAAACTT
AAGCTTACGATGGTGAGCAAGGGCGAGGAGCTGTTCACCGGGGTGGTGCCCATCCTGGTCGAGCTGGACG
GCGACGTAAACGGCCACAAGTTCAGCGTGTCCGGCGAGGGCGAGGGCGATGCCACCTACGGCAAGCTGAC
CCTGAAGTTCATCTGCACCACCGGCAAGCTGCCCGTGCCCTGGCCCACCCTCGTGACCACCCTGACCTAC
GGCGTGCAGTGCTTCAGCCGCTACCCCGACCACATGAAGCAGCACGACTTCTTCAAGTCCGCCATGCCCG
AAGGCTACGTCCAGGAGCGCACCATCTTCTTCAAGGACGACGGCAACTACAAGACCCGCGCCGAGGTGAA
GTTCGAGGGCGACACCCTGGTGAACCGCATCGAGCTGAAGGGCATCGACTTCAAGGAGGACGGCAACATC
CTGGGGCACAAGCTGGAGTACAACTACAACAGCCACAACGTCTATATCATGGCCGACAAGCAGAAGAACG
GCATCAAGGTGAACTTCAAGATCCGCCACAACATCGAGGACGGCAGCGTGCAGCTCGCCGACCACTACCA
GCAGAACACCCCCATCGGCGACGGCCCCGTGCTGCTGCCCGACAACCACTACCTGAGCACCCAGTCCGCC
CTGAGCAAAGACCCCAACGAGAAGCGCGATCACATGGTCCTGCTGGAGTTCGTGACCGCCGCCGGGATCA
CTCTCGGCATGGACGAGCTGTACAAGGGTACCACAAGTTTGTACAAAAAAGCAGGCTCCGCGGCCGCCCC
CTTCACCATGCAAGCCTTTGGTCCTCCAAATGAGGGCCCCCTCCAAGGCCTGGTAGCTTCCCGAATTGAG
ACTTACGGGGGCCGTCATCAGACCTCTGCCCACAGCACTGCTGGGAATCTATTTCCCAGAGGAGGTCCTG
GAGTGGACCCTAGTCGCCGACGCCTTCAGCACTATGTCCCCTTTGCCAAGGGCTCTGGCCAGACCCGAGG
CATGTCTCCTCTGGTGCTTCGGGAACCAGACCCAGAGAAGAGGCATGGAAGCTATTTTGGGGTCGGCCCA
CCTCACTCCCCCAAACTCAAGGAAGTCACCAGGGCCCATGAGCTAGAAATAAGGCTGCACACATTCAGCA
TGTTTGGGATGCCCCGCCTGCCACCAGAGGACCGGAGACACTGGGAGATAGGAGAGGGAGGTGATGGTGC
CCTGACCATGGAAAAGTCCTGGAAGGAGCTGGTGCTGGAACACAAGGAGATGAACCGCCAGCTTTGCCAC
CAGCAGGAAGCACTGTGGGAACTCCTGACCACTGAGCTGATCTACCTGAGAAAGCTCAAGATCATGACTG
ATCTCCTGGCAGCTGGTCTGCTGAATTTGCAGCGGGTGGGGCTGCTGACTGAGGTGTCAGCTGAGACCCT
GTTTGGAAATGTCCCCAACCTGATTAGAGCCCACCAGAGATTTTGGGAGGAGGTGCTGCAGCCCATCCTG
GAAGACACTCGCACCTCTGGCCAACCTTTGGATCCTGTCAGCTTACAAAATGGCTTCCTGACATTTGGCC
AGCGGTTCCAACCTTACGTCCAGTACTGCCTTCGAGTAAAGCAGACCATGGCTTATGCGCGGGAGCAGCA
AGACACGAACCCACTGTTCCACACCTTCGTGCAGTGGTGTGAGAAACACAAGCGCTCCGGAAGACAGACG
CTGGGTGACTTGCTCATCAAGCCCCACCAGCGCATCACCAAATACCCACTGCTGCTGCAGGCTGTGCGCA
AGAGAAGCCCCGAGCCCCGAGCCCAAGAGGCCCTGAATGCCATGATCGAGGCTGTGGAGTCCTTCCTGCG
ACACATAAATGGCCAGGTCCGACAGGGTGAAGAGCAGGAGAGTTTGATGGCTGTGGCCCAGCGCATAGGA
CCCTATGAGGTGCTAGAGCCCTCCAGCGAGGAGGTGGAGAAGAACCTGCGTCCGTTCTCCACCCTGGATC
TGATGACTCCTATACTAGGGGTTGCCCCTGAGTACACCAGGCAGCTGCTGCTGGAAGGACCTGTGCGGGT
GAAGGAGGGACGAGAAGGGAAGATGGATGTGTACCTATTCCTCTTCTCCGATGTGCTCCTGGTAACCAAA
CCTCAACGCAAGGCGGACAGAGCCAAGGTCATCCGTCCTCCCCTCATGCTGGAGAAACTCGTGTGCCGAC
CACTGCGAGACCCCAACAGCTTCCTGTTGATCCACCTCACAGAATTCCAGTGTGTCTCCAGTGCCCTCAC
TGTGCACTGTCCCAGTTCTACAGAGCGTGCACGGTGGCTGGAGAAGACCCAGCATGCTCAGACCACTCTG
CAGAAGCTGAAGGGTGAGCAGTACATTCAACAGAAGAGGGAGCTGCTGGCCCTCTATCGCAACCAGGGCA
CGGAGTCCCCCAGCACCAGGCCCTCCACACCTTCGCCTTCCCCGGAGGACTCCCAGAGCAGTGCCGAGGG
GAGGACTTTAGAGTTCGCCATCATCCCCCGCCTGGTGGTGACTGAGGATACAGATGAAGACACGCCCTCC
ATGCCGGATGACGCCTCAGACTCTGGCTACAGTACCTTGATTCCAAGCTCCCCGAAGGATTCTCATTCCC
CCCTGAACAGGCTTCGGTCCAAGGCTCTTCGTAGAGACCCTCGCCTCACCTTCTCCACCCTGGAACTCAG
AGACGTCCCCTTGCGCCCCCAGCCTCCCGACCCCCAAGCTCCCCAGCGGCGAAGCGCCCCAGAGTTGCCA
GAAGGGATCCTAAGAGGAGGCAGTCTACCCAGGAGAGCCCCACCAATCTGGTCGGAGGAGGAAGACGAGA
CTTTGGCATCAGGGAATGTGGTGGTAGAAACCCTACACAGGGCGCAACGTCGGAGTCCGCTCCCCCACTC
TCCCACTCATACTGACTCTGCTGGGGAAAGCCCCTGGGAGTCCTCAGATGAAGATGAGGGGCTTCTATCC
CCTGAACTCCGCCCCCGCTCCCTACGGGAGGACATGCTCAGGGAGATCAGGGAGGAGCTGGCCAACCAAA
GGATCGATGGAGCCTCGGAACCGGAATCAGGGAATGGCAAGCCCCGGAGGCTGACTCTAGCCCAGCTGCA
GAGAATGAGGGTCCCCCACATCATACAGCTGGACACGCCCCTGTCTACATCAGAAGTATAAAAGGGTGGG
CGCGCCGACCCAGCTTTCTTGTACAAAGTGGTCTCGAGTCTAGAGGGCCCGTTTAAACCCGCTGATCAGC
CTCGACTGTGCCTTCTAGTTGCCAGCCATCTGTTGTTTGCCCCTCCCCCGTGCCTTCCTTGACCCTGGAA
GGTGCCACTCCCACTGTCCTTTCCTAATAAAATGAGGAAATTGCATCGCATTGTCTGAGTAGGTGTCATT
CTATTCTGGGGGGTGGGGTGGGGCAGGACAGCAAGGGGGAGGATTGGGAAGACAATAGCAGGCATGCTGG
GGATGCGGTGGGCTCTATGGCTTCTGAGGCGGAAAGAACCAGCTGGGGCTCTAGGGGGTATCCCC
[124 nt withheld, positions 4406-4529]
C
[91 nt withheld, positions 4531-4621]
A
[49 nt withheld, positions 4623-4671]
CCTTTGACGTTGGAGTCCACGTTCTTT
[37 nt withheld, positions 4699-4735]
ACCCTATCTCGGTCTATTCTTTTGATTTATAAGGGATTTTGCCGATTTCGGCCTATTGGTTAAAAAATGA
GCTGATTTAACAAAAATTTAACGCGAATTAATTCTGTGGAATGTGTGTCAGTTAGGGTGTGGAAAGTCCC
CAGGCTCCCCAGCAGGCAGAAGTATGCAAAGCATGCATCTCAATTAGTCAGCAACCAGGTGTGGAAAGTC
CCCAGGCTCCCCAGCAGGCAGAAGTATGCAAAGCATGCATCTCAATTAGTCAGCAACCATAGTCCCGCCC
CTAACTCCGCCCATCCCGCCCCTAACTCCGCCCAGTTCCGCCCATTCTCCGCCCCATGGCTGACTAATTT
TTTTTATTTATGCAGAGGCCGAGGCCGCCTCTGCCTCTGAGCTATTCCAGAAGTAGTGAGGAGGCTTTTT
TGGAGGCCTAGGCTTTTGCAAAAAGCTCCCGGGAGCTTGTATATCCATTTTCGGATCTGATCAAGAGACA
GGATGAGGATCGTTTCGCATGATTGAACAAGATGGATTGCACGCAGGTTCTCCGGCCGCTTGGGTGGAGA
GGCTATTCGGCTATGACTGGGCACAACAGACAATCGGCTGCTCTGATGCCGCCGTGTTCCGGCTGTCAGC
GCAGGGGCGCCCGGTTCTTTTTGTCAAGACCGACCTGTCCGGTGCCCTGAATGAACTGCAGGACGAGGCA
GCGCGGCTATCGTGGCTGGCCACGACGGGCGTTCCTTGCGCAGCTGTGCTCGACGTTGTCACTGAAGCGG
GAAGGGACTGGCTGCTATTGGGCGAAGTGCCGGGGCAGGATCTCCTGTCATCTCACCTTGCTCCTGCCGA
GAAAGTATCCATCATGGCTGATGCAATGCGGCGGCTGCATACGCTTGATCCGGCTACCTGCCCATTCGAC
CACCAAGCGAAACATCGCATCGAGCGAGCACGTACTCGGATGGAAGCCGGTCTTGTCGATCAGGATGATC
TGGACGAAGAGCATCAGGGGCTCGCGCCAGCCGAACTGTTCGCCAGGCTCAAGGCGCGCATGCCCGACGG
CGAGGATCTCGTCGTGACCCATGGCGATGCCTGCTTGCCGAATATCATGGTGGAAAATGGCCGCTTTTCT
GGATTCATCGACTGTGGCCGGCTGGGTGTGGCGGACCGCTATCAGGACATAGCGTTGGCTACCCGTGATA
TTGCTGAAGAGCTTGGCGGCGAATGGGCTGACCGCTTCCTCGTGCTTTACGGTATCGCCGCTCCCGATTC
GCAGCGCATCGCCTTCTATCGCCTTCTTGACGAGTTCTTCTGAGCGGGACTCTGGGGTTCGAAATGACCG
ACCAAGCGACGCCCAACCTGCCATCACGAGATTTCGATTCCACCGCCGCCTTCTATGAAAGGTTGGGCTT
CGGAATCGTTTTCCGGGACGCCGGCTGGATGATCCTCCAGCGCGGGGATCTCATGCTGGAGTTCTTCGCC
CACCCCAACTTGTTTATTGCAGCTTATAATGGTTACAAATAAAGCAATAGCATCACAAATTTCACAAATA
AAGCATTTTTTTCACTGCATTCTAGTTGTGGTTTGTCCAAACTCATCAATGTATCTTATCATGTCTGTAT
ACCGTCGACCTCTAGCTAGAGCTTGGCGTAATCATGGTCATAGCTGTTTCCTGTGTGAAATTGTTATCCG
CTCACAATTCCACACAACATACGAGCCGGAAGCATAAAGTGTAAAGCCTGGGGTGCCTAATGAGTGAGCT
AACTCACATTAATTGCGTTGCGCTCACTGCCCGCTTTCCAGTCGGGAAACCTGTCGTGCCAGCTGCATTA
ATGAATCGGCCAACGCGCGGGGAGAGGCGGTTTGCGTATTGGGCGCTCTTCCGCTTCCTCGCTCACTGAC
TCGCTGCGCTCGGTCGTTCGGCTGCGGCGAGCGGTATCAGCTCACTCAAAGGCGGTAATACGGTTATCCA
CAGAATCAGGGGATAACGCAGGAAAGAACATGTGAGCAAAAGGCCAGCAAAAGGCCAGGAACCGTAAAAA
GGCCGCGTTGCTGGCGTTTTTCCATAGGCTCCGCCCCCCTGACGAGCATCACAAAAATCGACGCTCAAGT
CAGAGGTGGCGAAACCCGACAGGACTATAAAGATACCAGGCGTTTCCCCCTGGAAGCTCCCTCGTGCGCT
CTCCTGTTCCGACCCTGCCGCTTACCGGATACCTGTCCGCCTTTCTCCCTTCGGGAAGCGTGGCGCTTTC
TCATAGCTCACGCTGTAGGTATCTCAGTTCGGTGTAGGTCGTTCGCTCCAAGCTGGGCTGTGTGCACGAA
CCCCCCGTTCAGCCCGACCGCTGCGCCTTATCCGGTAACTATCGTCTTGAGTCCAACCCGGTAAGACACG
ACTTATCGCCACTGGCAGCAGCCACTGGTAACAGGATTAGCAGAGCGAGGTATGTAGGCGGTGCTACAGA
GTTCTTGAAGTGGTGGCCTAACTACGGCTACACTAGAAGAACAGTATTTGGTATCTGCGCTCTGCTGAAG
CCAGTTACCTTCGGAAAAAGAGTTGGTAGCTCTTGATCCGGCAAACAAACCACCGCTGGTAGCGGTGGTT
TTTTTGTTTGCAAGCAGCAGATTACGCGCAGAAAAAAAGGATCTCAAGAAGATCCTTTGATCTTTTCTAC
GGGGTCTGACGCTCAGTGGAACGAAAACTCACGTTAAGGGATTTTGGTCATGAGATTATCAAAAAGGATC
TTCACCTAGATCCTTTTAAATTAAAAATGAAGTTTTAAATCAATCTAAAGTATATATGAGTAAACTTGGT
CTGACAGTTACCAATGCTTAATCAGTGAGGCACCTATCTCAGCGATCTGTCTATTTCGTTCATCCATAGT
TGCCTGACTCCCCGTCGTGTAGATAACTACGATACGGGAGGGCTTACCATCTGGCCCCAGTGCTGCAATG
ATACCGCGAGACCCACGCTCACCGGCTCCAGATTTATCAGCAATAAACCAGCCAGCCGGAAGGGCCGAGC
GCAGAAGTGGTCCTGCAACTTTATCCGCCTCCATCCAGTCTATTAATTGTTGCCGGGAAGCTAGAGTAAG
TAGTTCGCCAGTTAATAGTTTGCGCAACGTTGTTGCCATTGCTACAGGCATCGTGGTGTCACGCTCGTCG
TTTGGTATGGCTTCATTCAGCTCCGGTTCCCAACGATCAAGGCGAGTTACATGATCCCCCATGTTGTGCA
AAAAAGCGGTTAGCTCCTTCGGTCCTCCGATCGTTGTCAGAAGTAAGTTGGCCGCAGTGTTATCACTCAT
GGTTATGGCAGCACTGCATAATTCTCTTACTGTCATGCCATCCGTAAGATGCTTTTCTGTGACTGGTGAG
TACTCAACCAAGTCATTCTGAGAATAGTGTATGCGGCGACCGAGTTGCTCTTGCCCGGCGTCAATACGGG
ATAATACCGCGCCACATAGCAGAACTTTAAAAGTGCTCATCATTGGAAAACGTTCTTCGGGGCGAAAACT
CTCAAGGATCTTACCGCTGTTGAGATCCAGTTCGATGTAACCCACTCGTGCACCCAACTGATCTTCAGCA
TCTTTTACTTTCACCAGCGTTTCTGGGTGAGCAAAAACAGGAAGGCAAAATGCCGCAAAAAAGGGAATAA
GGGCGACACGGAAATGTTGAATACTCATACTCTTCCTTTTTCAATATTATTGAAGCATTTATCAGGGTTA
TTGTCTCATGAGCGGATACATATTTGAATGTATTTAGAAAAATAAACAAATAGGGGTTCCGCGCACATTT
CCCCGAAAAGTGCCACCTGACGTC
Features (pLannotate 1.2.2; 23 found; start..end, strand, type, name):
     28..80      -  misc_feature   bom (fragment): basis of mobility region from pBR322
    235..614     +  enhancer       CMV enhancer: human cytomegalovirus immediate early enhancer
    615..818     +  promoter       CMV promoter: human cytomegalovirus (CMV) immediate early promoter
    814..847     +  LTR            5' LTR (truncated) (fragment): truncated 5' long terminal repeat (LTR) from HIV-1
    863..881     +  promoter       T7 promoter: promoter for bacteriophage T7 RNA polymerase
    920..1636    +  CDS            EGFP: EGFP is a basic (constitutively fluorescent) green fluorescent protein published in 1996, derived from Aequorea victoria. It is reported to be a rapidly-maturing weak dimer with moderate acid sensitivity.
   1643..1667    +  protein_bind   attB1: mutant version of attB; recombination site for the Gateway® BP reaction BP Clonase™
   1688..4048    +  CDS            PLEKHG6: PKHG6_HUMAN - Experimental evidence at protein level: Swiss-Prot protein existence level 1. Guanine nucleotide exchange factor activating the small GTPase RHOA, which, in turn, induces myosin filament formation. Also activates RHOG. Does not activate RAC1, or to a much lower extent than RHOA and RHOG. Part of a functional unit, involving PLEKHG6, MYH10 and RHOA, at the cleavage furrow to advance furrow ingression during cytokinesis. In epithelial cells, required for the formation of microvilli and membrane ruffles on the apical pole. Along with EZR, required for normal macropinocytosis. From H
   4068..4092    -  protein_bind   attB2: mutant version of attB; recombination site for the Gateway® BP reaction BP Clonase™
   4136..4360    +  polyA_signal   bGH poly(A) signal: bovine growth hormone polyadenylation signal
   4364..4385    +  promoter       SV40 promoter (fragment): SV40 enhancer and early promoter
   4406..4834    +  rep_origin     f1 ori (sequence partly withheld): f1 bacteriophage origin of replication; arrow indicates direction of (+) strand synthesis
   4848..5177    +  promoter       SV40 promoter: SV40 enhancer and early promoter
   5244..6035    +  CDS            neo: KKA2_KLEPN - Also known as kan, nptII. Experimental evidence at protein level: Swiss-Prot protein existence level 1. Resistance to kanamycin, neomycin, paromomycin, ribostamycin, butirosin and gentamicin B. From Klebsiella pneumoniae.
   6059..6217    +  CDS            ble (fragment): BLE_KLEPN - Experimental evidence at protein level: Swiss-Prot protein existence level 1. Binding protein with a strong affinity to the bleomycin family of antibiotics. Binds to CL990; an antimitotic-antibiotic compound. From Klebsiella pneumoniae.
   6212..6333    +  polyA_signal   SV40 poly(A) signal: SV40 polyadenylation signal
   6406..6422    -  protein_bind   lac operator: The lac repressor binds to the lac operator to inhibit transcription in E. coli. This inhibition can be relieved by adding lactose or isopropyl-β-D-thiogalactopyranoside (IPTG). lac repressor encoded by lacI
   6430..6460    -  promoter       lac promoter: promoter for the E. coli lac operon
   6475..6496    -  protein_bind   CAP binding site: CAP binding activates transcription in the presence of cAMP. E. coli catabolite activator protein
   6509..6601    -  CDS            lacI (fragment): lac repressor; lacI; The lac repressor binds to the lac operator to inhibit transcription in E. coli. This inhibition can be relieved by adding lactose or isopropyl-β-D-thiogalactopyranoside (IPTG).
   6784..7372    -  rep_origin     ori: high-copy-number ColE1/pMB1/pBR322/pUC origin of replication
   7543..8403    -  CDS            AmpR: β-lactamase; bla; confers resistance to ampicillin, carbenicillin, and related antibiotics
   8404..8508    -  promoter       AmpR promoter: bla
