[The description below was written by a language model from this plasmid's Addgene catalogue record and pLannotate feature annotations shown in this document.]
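Description:
EGFP-Mm_MyoGEF(WT) is a mammalian expression plasmid of about 8.5 kb, built on a Gateway-adapted pcDNA3.1 destination backbone carrying GFP (pCDNA3.1 DEST_GFP). It encodes wild-type mouse MyoGEF (Plekhg6) fused at its N-terminus to EGFP. In E. coli it is propagated through a high-copy ColE1/pUC-type origin and selected with ampicillin through the β-lactamase gene. An f1 origin is also present. For mammalian cells, an SV40 early promoter drives a neomycin phosphotransferase cassette ending in an SV40 polyadenylation signal, which allows G418 selection of stable transfectants.

The expression unit consists of the CMV immediate-early enhancer and promoter, followed by a T7 promoter, the EGFP coding sequence, an attB1 site, the Plekhg6 open reading frame, an attB2 site and the bovine growth hormone polyadenylation signal. The attB sites are left over from the Gateway recombination used to move the insert into the destination vector, and attB1 forms part of the linker between EGFP and MyoGEF. The annotation software matched the insert to the human PLEKHG6 reference protein, but the catalogue entry gives the species as mouse. Several small fragment annotations, such as a truncated HIV-1 LTR, ble and lacI, are probably backbone remnants or chance matches rather than functional parts.

MyoGEF is a guanine nucleotide exchange factor that activates RhoA and is linked to myosin filament formation and contractility. The construct is suited to transient or stable expression of the fluorescently tagged protein for localization or functional studies. The associated work concerned Plk1 regulation of smooth muscle cell contraction. The "WT" label suggests it acts as the reference for mutant versions, although the record does not describe any.
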