Addgene plasmid #136325: EGFP-Mm_MyoGEF(WT)
Purpose: Mammalian expression of mouse MyoGEF-WT with N-terminal EGFP
Depositing lab: Guillermo de Cárcer & Marcos Malumbres. Depositing organization: Centro Nacional de Investigaciones Oncologicas (CNIO). Publication: Plk1 regulates contraction of postmitotic smooth muscle cells and is required for vascular homeostasis. de Carcer G, Wachowicz P, Martinez-Martinez S, Oller J, Mendez-Barbero N, Escobar B, Gonzalez-Loyola A, Takaki T, El Bakkali A, Camara JA, Jimenez-Borreguero LJ, Bustelo XR, Canamero M, Mulero F, de Los Angeles Sevilla M, Montero MJ, Redondo JM, Malumbres M. Nat Med. 2017 Aug;23(8):964-974. doi: 10.1038/nm.4364. Epub 2017 Jul 10. PubMed 28692064.
Backbone
  Vector backbone: pCDNA3.1 DEST_GFP
  Vector type: Mammalian Expression
  Selectable markers: Neomycin (select with G418)
Growth in bacteria
  Bacterial resistance: Ampicillin, 100 μg/mL
  Growth temperature: 37°C
  Growth strain: DH5alpha
  Copy number: Unknown
Gene/Insert
  Gene/Insert name: PLEKHG6 (alt name: MyoGEF)
  Species: M. musculus (mouse)
  Entrez Gene: Plekhg6 (a.k.a. Gm155, BC026778, MGC30363)
  Cloning method: Gateway Cloning
Terms and licenses: Academic/Nonprofit Terms; Industry Terms: Not Available to Industry
How to cite: EGFP-Mm_MyoGEF(WT) was a gift from Guillermo de Cárcer & Marcos Malumbres (Addgene plasmid # 136325 ; http://n2t.net/addgene:136325 ; RRID:Addgene_136325)
